>Addgene plasmid #47582 | pMM2-hPMCA2x/b | depositor full sequence | sequence record 67920 | Full Sequence
AAGCTTTTTGCAAAAGCCTAGGCCTCCAAAAAAGCCTCCTCACTACTTCTGGAATAGCTCAGAGGCCGAG
GCGGCCTCGGCCTCTGCATAAATAAAAAAAATTAGTCAGCCATGGGGCGGAGAATGGGCGGAACTGGGCG
GAGTTAGGGGCGGGATGGGCGGAGTTAGGGGCGGGACTATGGTTGCTGACTAATTGAGATGCATGCTTTG
CATACTTCTGCCTGCTGGGGAGCCTGGGGACTTTCCACACCTGGTTGCTGACTAATTGAGATGCATGCTT
TGCATACTTCTGCCTGCTGGGGAGCCTGGGGACTTTCCACACCCTAACTGACACACATTCCACAGGATCC
GGTCGCGCGAATTTCGAGCGGTGTTCCGCGGTCCTCCTCGTATAGAAACTCGGACCACTCTGAGACGAAG
GCTCGCGTCCAGGCCAGCACGAAGGAGGCTAAGTGGGAGGGGTAGCGGTCGTTGTCCACTAGGGGGTCCA
CTCGCTCCAGGGTGTGAAGACACATGTCGCCCTCTTCGGCATCAAGGAAGGTGATTGGTTTATAGGTGTA
GGCCACGTGACCGGGTGTTCCTGAAGGGGGGCTATAAAAGGGGGTGGGGGCGCGTTCGTCCTCACTCTCT
TCCGCATCGCTGTCTGCGAGGGCCAGCTGTTGGGCTCGCGGTTGAGGACAAACTCTTCGCGGTCTTTCCA
GTACTCTTGGATCGGAAACCCGTCGGCCTCCGAACGGTACTCCGCCACCGAGGGACCTGAGCGAGTCCGC
ATCGACCGGATCGGAAAACCTCTCGACTGTTGGGGTGAGTACTCCCTCTCAAAAGCGGGCATGACTTCTG
CGCTAAGATTGTCAGTTTCCAAAAACGAGGAGGATTTGATATTCACCTGGCCCGCGGTGATGCCTTTGAG
GGTGGCCGCGTCCATCTGGTCAGAAAAGACAATCTTTTTGTTGTCAAGCTTGAGGTGTGGCAGGCTTGAG
ATCTGGCCATACACTTGAGTGACAATGACATCCACTTTGCCTTTCTCTCCACAGGTGTCCACTCCCAGGT
CCAACTGCAGGTCGACGAGCTCACTAGTCGGCGGCCGCCATGGGTGACATGACCAACAGCGACTTTTACT
CCAAAAACCAAAGAAATGAGTCGAGCCATGGGGGCGAGTTCGGGTGCACAATGGAGGAGCTCCGCTCCCT
CATGGAGCTGCGGGGCACTGAGGCTGTGGTCAAGATCAAGGAGACTTATGGGGACACCGAAGCCATCTGC
CGGCGCCTCAAAACCTCACCTGTTGAAGGTTTGCCGGGCACCGCTCCAGACCTGGAAAAGAGAAAGCAAA
TTTTTGGGCAAAACTTTATACCTCCAAAGAAGCCAAAAACCTTCCTGCAGCTCGTGTGGGAGGCGCTGCA
GGACGTGACGCTCATCATCCTGGAGATTGCCGCCATCATCTCCCTGGGGCTGTCCTTCTACCACCCGCCC
GGCGAGGGCAACGAAGGATGTGCGACGGCCCAGGGTGGGGCAGAGGATGAAGGAGAGGCAGAGGCAGGTT
GGATCGAGGGGGCCGCCATTCTCCTCTCAGTTATCTGTGTGGTCCTGGTCACGGCCTTCAATGACTGGAG
CAAAGAGAAACAGTTCCGGGGCCTGCAGAGCCGCATCGAGCAGGAACAGAAATTTACCGTGGTCCGGGCT
GGCCAGGTGGTGCAGATCCCTGTGGCTGAGATCGTGGTTGGGGACATAGCCCAGGTCAAATATGGTGACC
TCCTCCCTGCCGACGGCCTCTTCATCCAGGGCAATGACCTCAAGATTGATGAAAGCTCCCTAACTGGAGA
GTCTGACCAGGTGCGCAAGTCCGTGGACAAGGACCCCATGCTGCTGTCAGGAACCCACGTGATGGAGGGC
TCAGGACGGATGTTGGTGACTGCTGTGGGTGTGAACTCTCAGACTGGCATCATCTTTACCCTCCTGGGGG
CTGGTGGTGAAGAGGAAGAGAAGAAAGACAAAAAAGGTAAAATGCAGGATGGCAATGTGGACGCCAGCCA
GAGCAAAGCCAAACAACAGGACGGGGCAGCCGCCATGGAGATGCAGCCCCTCAAGAGTGCCGAGGGCGGC
GACGCTGACGACAGGAAGAAGGCCAGCATGCACAAGAAGGAGAAGTCCGTGCTGCAGGGCAAGCTCACCA
AGCTGGCTGTGCAGATCGGGAAGGCGGGCTTGGTGATGTCAGCCATCACGGTGATCATCCTGGTGCTCTA
CTTCACTGTGGACACCTTCGTGGTCAACAAGAAGCCGTGGCTGCCTGAGTGCACGCCCGTCTACGTGCAG
TACTTTGTCAAGTTCTTCATCATTGGCGTGACGGTGCTGGTGGTCGCCGTGCCCGAGGGGCTCCCTCTGG
CCGTCACCATCTCGTTGGCCTATTCGGTGAAGAAAATGATGAAGGACAACAACCTGGTACGCCACCTGGA
TGCCTGTGAGACCATGGGCAATGCCACAGCCATCTGCTCAGACAAGACAGGCACGCTGACCACCAATCGC
ATGACAGTGGTACAGGCCTATGTCGGCGACGTCCACTATAAAGAGATCCCCGACCCCAGCTCCATCAACA
CCAAGACCATGGAGCTGCTGATCAATGCCATCGCCATCAACAGCGCCTACACCACCAAGATTCTGCCCCC
AGAGAAGGAGGGCGCCCTGCCTCGGCAGGTGGGCAACAAGACGGAGTGCGGCCTGCTGGGCTTCGTGCTG
GACCTGAAGCAGGACTACGAGCCCGTGCGCAGCCAGATGCCAGAGGAGAAGTTGTACAAAGTGTACACCT
TCAACTCCGTGCGCAAGTCCATGAGCACTGTCATCAAGCTGCCCGACGAGAGCTTCCGCATGTACAGCAA
GGGGGCTTCTGAGATCGTGCTCAAGAAGTGCTGCAAAATCCTCAATGGGGCGGGAGAGCCTCGTGTCTTC
CGGCCCCGCGACCGGGACGAGATGGTAAAGAAGGTGATTGAGCCCATGGCTTGCGATGGGCTCCGCACTA
TCTGCGTGGCCTACCGCGACTTCCCCAGCAGCCCGGAGCCGGACTGGGACAATGAGAATGACATCCTCAA
CGAACTCACCTGCATCTGCGTGGTGGGCATCGAGGACCCGGTGCGGCCAGAGGTCCCAGAAGCCATCCGC
AAGTGCCAGCGGGCAGGCATCACGGTCCGCATGGTCACTGGCGACAATATCAACACGGCTCGGGCCATCG
CCATCAAGTGTGGCATCATCCATCCTGGGGAGGACTTTCTGTGCCTCGAGGGCAAGGAGTTCAACAGGAG
GATCCGCAACGAGAAGGGGGAGATTGAGCAGGAGCGAATTGACAAGATCTGGCCAAAGCTGCGGGTGCTG
GCTCGCTCCTCCCCAACGGACAAGCATACCCTGGTTAAAGGCATCATCGACAGCACACACACTGAGCAGC
GGCAGGTGGTGGCCGTGACGGGGGACGGGACCAACGACGGGCCTGCACTCAAGAAGGCCGACGTGGGCTT
CGCCATGGGCATCGCAGGCACTGACGTGGCCAAGGAGGCCTCAGACATCATCCTGACAGACGACAATTTC
AGCAGCATCGTCAAGGCAGTGATGTGGGGCCGCAACGTCTATGACAGCATCTCCAAATTCTTGCAGTTCC
AGCTCACCGTCAACGTGGTGGCCGTGATTGTGGCCTTCACAGGCGCCTGCATCACGCAGGACTCCCCTCT
GAAGGCCGTGCAGATGCTCTGGGTGAACCTCATCATGGACACGTTTGCCTCGCTGGCACTGGCCACTGAG
CCGCCCACGGAGACCCTGCTGCTGAGGAAGCCGTACGGCCGCAACAAGCCGCTCATCTCCAGGACCATGA
TGAAGAACATCCTGGGCCATGCTGTCTACCAGCTTGCCCTCATCTTCACCCTGCTCTTTGTTGGCGAGAA
GATGTTCCAGATCGACAGCGGGAGGAACGCGCCCCTGCATTCGCCACCCTCAGAACATTACACCATCATC
TTCAACACCTTCGTCATGATGCAGCTCTTCAACGAGATCAACGCCCGCAAGATCCACGGCGAGCGCAATG
TCTTTGACGGCATCTTCCGGAACCCCATCTTCTGCACCATCGTGCTGGGCACCTTTGCCATCCAGATAGT
GATCGTGCAGTTTGGAGGGAAGCCATTCAGCTGCTCTCCACTGCAGCTGGACCAGTGGATGTGGTGCATA
TTCATTGGGTTAGGAGAGCTCGTTTGGGGCCAGGTCATCGCCACCATCCCGACCAGCAGACTCAAGTTCC
TCAAGGAGGCAGGCAGGCTCACACAGAAGGAGGAGATCCCGGAGGAGGAGCTCAACGAGGACGTGGAGGA
GATCGACCACGCGGAGCGGGAGCTGCGGCGGGGCCAGATCCTGTGGTTCCGAGGCCTGAATCGGATCCAG
ACACAGATCCGCGTCGTGAAGGCGTTCCGTAGCTCTCTCTATGAAGGTTTAGAAAAGCCTGAATCTCGAA
CCTCCATCCATAACTTCATGGCTCATCCTGAATTCCGGATCGAAGATTCCCAGCCCCACATCCCCCTCAT
TGATGACACCGACCTGGAAGAAGATGCCGCGCTCAAGCAGAACTCGAGCCCGCCGTCATCCCTCAACAAG
AACAACAGCGCCATCGACAGTGGGATCAACCTGACGACCGACACAAGCAAATCAGCTACCTCTTCAAGTC
CAGGGAGCCCCATCCACAGCCTGGAGACGTCGCTTTAGGCGGCCGCTCTAGAGGATCCAAGCTTACGTAC
GCGTATCGATGGTACCGAATTCCGGGGGGGGGGGGGGGGGGGACAGCTCAGGGCTGCGATTTCGCGCCAA
ACTTGACGGCAATCCTAGCGTGAAGGCTGGTAGGATTTTATCCCCGCTGCCATCATGGTTCGACCATTGA
ACTGCATCGTCGCCGTGTCCCAAAATATGGGGATTGGCAAGAACGGAGACCTACCCTGGCCTCCGCTCAG
GAACGAGTTCAAGTACTTCCAAAGAATGACCACAACCTCTTCAGTGGAAGGTAAACAGAATCTGGTGATT
ATGGGTAGGAAAACCTGGTTCTCCATTCCTGAGAAGAATCGACCTTTAAAGGACAGAATTAATATAGTTC
TCAGTAGAGAACTCAAAGAACCACCACGAGGAGCTCATTTTCTTGCCAAAAGTTTGGATGATGCCTTAAG
ACTTATTGAACAACCGGAATTGGCAAGTAAAGTAGACATGGTTTGGATAGTCGGAGGCAGTTCTGTTTAC
CAGGAAGCCATGAATCAACCAGGCCACCTCAGACTCTTTGTGACAAGGATCATGCAGGAATTTGAAAGTG
ACACGTTTTTCCCAGAAATTGATTTGGGGAAATATAAACTTCTCCCAGAATACCCAGGCGTCCTCTCTGA
GGTCCAGGAGGAAAAAGGCATCAAGTATAAGTTTGAAGTCTACGAGAAGAAAGACTAACAGGAAGATGCT
TTCAAGTTCTCTGCTCCCCTCCTAAAGCTATGCATTTTTTATAAGACCATGGGACTTTTGCTGGCTTTAG
ATCATAATCAGCCATACCACATTTGTAGAGGTTTTACTTGCTTTAAAAAACCTCCCACACCTCCCCCTGA
ACCTGAAACATAAAATGAATGCAATTGTTGTTGTTAACTTGTTTATTGCAGCTTATAATGGTTACAAATA
AAGCAATAGCATCACAAATTTCACAAATAAAGCATTTTTTTCACTGCATTCTAGTTGTGGTTTGTCCAAA
CTCATCAATGTATCTTATCATGTCTGGATCCCCGGCCAACGGTCTGGTGACCCGGCTGCGAGAGCTCGGT
GTACCTGAGACGCGAGTAAGCCCTTGAGTCAAAGACGTAGTCGTTGCAAGTCCGCACCAGGTACTGATAT
CCCACCAAAAAGTGCGGCGGCGGCTGGCGGTAGAGGGGCCAGCGTAGGGTGGCCGGGGCTCCGGGGGCGA
GGTCTTCCAACATAAGGCGATGATATCCGTAGATGTACCTGGACATCCAGGTGATGCCGGCGGCGGTGGT
GGAGGCGCGCGGAAAGTCGCGGACGCGGTTCCAGATGTTGCGCAGCGGCAAAAAGTGCTCCATGGTCGGG
ACGCTCTGGCCGGTGAGGCGTGCGCAGTCGTTGACGCTCTAGACCGTGCAAAAGGAGAGCCTGTAAGCGG
GCACTCTTCCGTGGTCTGGTGGATAAATTCGCAAGGGTATCATGGCGGACGACCGGGGTTCGAACCCCGG
ATCCGGCCGTCCGCCGTGATCCATCCGGTTACCGCCCGCGTGTCGAACCCAGGTGTGCGACGTCAGACAA
CGGGGGAGCGCTCCTTTTGGCTTCCTTCCAGGCGCGGCGGCTGCTGCGCTAGCTTTTTTGGCGAGCTCGA
ATTAATTCTGCATTAATGAATCGGCCAACGCGCGGGGAGAGGCGGTTTGCGTATTGGGCGCTCTTCCGCT
TCCTCGCTCACTGACTCGCTGCGCTCGGTCGTTCGGCTGCGGCGAGCGGTATCAGCTCACTCAAAGGCGG
TAATACGGTTATCCACAGAATCAGGGGATAACGCAGGAAAGAACATGTGAGCAAAAGGCCAGCAAAAGGC
CAGGAACCGTAAAAAGGCCGCGTTGCTGGCGTTTTTCCATAGGCTCCGCCCCCCTGACGAGCATCACAAA
AATCGACGCTCAAGTCAGAGGTGGCGAAACCCGACAGGACTATAAAGATACCAGGCGTTTCCCCCTGGAA
GCTCCCTCGTGCGCTCTCCTGTTCCGACCCTGCCGCTTACCGGATACCTGTCCGCCTTTCTCCCTTCGGG
AAGCGTGGCGCTTTCTCAATGCTCACGCTGTAGGTATCTCAGTTCGGTGTAGGTCGTTCGCTCCAAGCTG
GGCTGTGTGCACGAACCCCCCGTTCAGCCCGACCGCTGCGCCTTATCCGGTAACTATCGTCTTGAGTCCA
ACCCGGTAAGACACGACTTATCGCCACTGGCAGCAGCCACTGGTAACAGGATTAGCAGAGCGAGGTATGT
AGGCGGTGCTACAGAGTTCTTGAAGTGGTGGCCTAACTACGGCTACACTAGAAGGACAGTATTTGGTATC
TGCGCTCTGCTGAAGCCAGTTACCTTCGGAAAAAGAGTTGGTAGCTCTTGATCCGGCAAACAAACCACCG
CTGGTAGCGGTGGTTTTTTTGTTTGCAAGCAGCAGATTACGCGCAGAAAAAAAGGATCTCAAGAAGATCC
TTTGATCTTTTCTACGGGGTCTGACGCTCAGTGGAACGAAAACTCACGTTAAGGGATTTTGGTCATGAGA
TTATCAAAAAGGATCTTCACCTAGATCCTTTTAAATTAAAAATGAAGTTTTAAATCAATCTAAAGTATAT
ATGAGTAAACTTGGTCTGACAGTTACCAATGCTTAATCAGTGAGGCACCTATCTCAGCGATCTGTCTATT
TCGTTCATCCATAGTTGCCTGACTCCCCGTCGTGTAGATAACTACGATACGGGAGGGCTTACCATCTGGC
CCCAGTGCTGCAATGATACCGCGAGACCCACGCTCACCGGCTCCAGATTTATCAGCAATAAACCAGCCAG
CCGGAAGGGCCGAGCGCAGAAGTGGTCCTGCAACTTTATCCGCCTCCATCCAGTCTATTAATTGTTGCCG
GGAAGCTAGAGTAAGTAGTTCGCCAGTTAATAGTTTGCGCAACGTTGTTGCCATTGCTACAGGCATCGTG
GTGTCACGCTCGTCGTTTGGTATGGCTTCATTCAGCTCCGGTTCCCAACGATCAAGGCGAGTTACATGAT
CCCCCATGTTGTGCAAAAAAGCGGTTAGCTCCTTCGGTCCTCCGATCGTTGTCAGAAGTAAGTTGGCCGC
AGTGTTATCACTCATGGTTATGGCAGCACTGCATAATTCTCTTACTGTCATGCCATCCGTAAGATGCTTT
TCTGTGACTGGTGAGTACTCAACCAAGTCATTCTGAGAATAGTGTATGCGGCGACCGAGTTGCTCTTGCC
CGGCGTCAATACGGGATAATACCGCGCCACATAGCAGAACTTTAAAAGTGCTCATCATTGGAAAACGTTC
TTCGGGGCGAAAACTCTCAAGGATCTTACCGCTGTTGAGATCCAGTTCGATGTAACCCACTCGTGCACCC
AACTGATCTTCAGCATCTTTTACTTTCACCAGCGTTTCTGGGTGAGCAAAAACAGGAAGGCAAAATGCCG
CAAAAAAGGGAATAAGGGCGACACGGAAATGTTGAATACTCATACTCTTCCTTTTTCAATATTATTGAAG
CATTTATCAGGGTTATTGTCTCATGAGCGGATACATATTTGAATGTATTTAGAAAAATAAACAAATAGGG
GTTCCGCGCACATTTCCCCGAAAAGTGCCACCTGACGTCTAAGAAACCATTATTATCATGACATTAACCT
ATAAAAATAGGCGTATCACGAGGCCCTTTCGTCTCGCGCGTTTCGGTGATGACGGTGAAAACCTCTGACA
CATGCAGCTCCCGGAGACGGTCACAGCTTGTCTGTAAGCGGATGCCGGGAGCAGACAAGCCCGTCAGGGC
GCGTCAGCGGGTGTTGGCGGGTGTCGGGGCTGGCTTAACTATGCGGCATCAGAGCAGATTGTACTGAGAG
TGCACCATATGCGGTGTGAAATACCGCACAGATGCGTAAGGAGAAAATACCGCATCAGGCGCCATTCGCC
ATTCAGGCTGCGCAACTGTTGGGAAGGGCGATCGGTGCGGGCCTCTTCGCTATTACGCCAGCTGGCGAAA
GGGGGATGTGCTGCAAGGCGATTAAGTTGGGTAACGCCAGGGTTTTCCCAGTCACGACGTTGTAAAACGA
CGGCCAGTGCCAAGCTT
Features (pLannotate 1.2.2; 17 found; start..end, strand, type, name):
      7..336     -  promoter       SV40 promoter: SV40 enhancer and early promoter
    357..788     -  CDS            POL (fragment): DPOL_ADE05 - Experimental evidence at protein level: Swiss-Prot protein existence level 1. Eukaryotic-type DNA polymerase involved in viral genomic replication. DNA synthesis is protein primed, and acts in a strand displacement replication. Assembles in complex with viral pTP, DBP, host NFIA and host POU2F1/OCT1 on viral origin of replication. The polymerase covalently transfers dCMP onto pTP, thereby initiating complementary strand synthesis. From Human adenovirus C serotype 5 (HAdV-5) (Human adenovirus 5).
    805..1034    +  intron         chimeric intron: chimera between introns from adenovirus and immunoglobulin heavy chain genes
   1090..4725    +  CDS            Atp2b2: AT2B2_MOUSE - Also known as Pmca2 From Mus musculus (Mouse).
   4783..4799    +  promoter       chicken β-actin promoter (fragment): contains a 21-bp deletion relative to the standard chicken β-actin promoter
   4885..5448    +  CDS            DHFR: mouse dihydrofolate reductase; Mus musculus Dhfr
   5530..5613    +  CDS            large T antigen (fragment): large T antigen from SV40 (simian virus 40)
   5636..5770    +  polyA_signal   SV40 poly(A) signal: SV40 polyadenylation signal
   5778..6128    -  CDS            PTP (fragment): TERM_ADE02 - Experimental evidence at protein level: Swiss-Prot protein existence level 1. Protein covalently bound to the viral DNA that acts as a primer for viral genomic replication by DNA strand displacement. Assembles on the viral origin of replication in an initiation complex with viral polymerase, DBP, host NFIA and host POU2F1/OCT1. During initiation, the polymerase covalently couples the first dCTP with Ser- 580 of pTP. The terminal protein stimulates the template activity over 20 fold compared to protein-free templates. Neo-synthesized viral genomes are linked to two preterminal prot
   6159..6315    +  ncRNA          VA: Accession: RF00102 - VA RNA
   6378..6431    -  CDS            lacI (fragment): lac repressor; lacI; The lac repressor binds to the lac operator to inhibit transcription in E. coli. This inhibition can be relieved by adding lactose or isopropyl-β-D-thiogalactopyranoside (IPTG).
   6614..7202    -  rep_origin     ori: high-copy-number ColE1/pMB1/pBR322/pUC origin of replication
   7373..8233    -  CDS            AmpR: β-lactamase; bla; confers resistance to ampicillin, carbenicillin, and related antibiotics
   8234..8338    -  promoter       AmpR promoter: bla
   8433..8468    +  CDS            rop (fragment): Rop protein, which maintains plasmids at low copy number; rop
   8570..8669    +  misc_feature   bom (fragment): basis of mobility region from pBR322
   8675..8829    -  CDS            lacZα (fragment): LacZα fragment of β-galactosidase; lacZ fragment
