[The description below was written by a language model from this plasmid's Addgene catalogue record and pLannotate feature annotations shown in this document.]
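Description:
pMM2-hPMCA2x/b is a mammalian expression plasmid carrying the x/b splice variant of human plasma membrane Ca2+-ATPase isoform 2 (PMCA2, gene ATP2B2) in the pMM2 backbone, a vector whose sequencing primers and architecture indicate a pMT2-type design. The roughly 3.7 kb cDNA was inserted between SalI and MluI sites, both retained. The depositor notes an open reading frame from about position 1090 to 4728, with the x-splice insert in the region encoding the first intracellular loop and the b-splice configuration near the C-terminal end. The automated annotation labels this reading frame by its closest mouse homologue, but the catalogue entry specifies the human sequence.

The record lists the promoter as SV40, and the feature table finds an SV40 enhancer/early promoter element at the start of the sequence, annotated on the minus strand relative to the insert. Between it and the cDNA lie an adenoviral sequence (scored as a DNA polymerase fragment) and a chimeric adenovirus/immunoglobulin intron, which promotes splicing and efficient mRNA expression. The exact element driving transcription is therefore not fully resolved by the annotation. Downstream of PMCA2 are a mouse DHFR coding sequence, which in this position would share the transcript and can serve as a selectable or amplifiable marker, an SV40 polyadenylation signal, and an adenoviral VA RNA gene, which enhances translation in transfected cells. Propagation in E. coli relies on a ColE1/pBR322-type origin and ampicillin resistance; the depositor lists it as low copy. The construct suits expression of this PMCA2 splice variant in mammalian cells, for example to study how alternative splicing affects its membrane targeting.
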