Addgene plasmid #47582: pMM2-hPMCA2x/b
Depositing lab: Emanuel Strehler. Depositing organization: Mayo Foundation for Medical Education and Research. Publication: Alternative splicing of the first intracellular loop of plasma membrane Ca2+-ATPase isoform 2 alters its membrane targeting. Chicka MC, Strehler EE. J Biol Chem. 2003 May 16;278(20):18464-70. Epub 2003 Mar 6. 10.1074/jbc.M301482200 PubMed 12624087.
Backbone
  Vector backbone: pMM2
  Backbone manufacturer: Penniston Lab
  Backbone size w/o insert (bp): 5145
  Vector type: Mammalian Expression
Growth in bacteria
  Bacterial resistance: Ampicillin, 100 μg/mL
  Growth temperature: 37°C
  Growth strain: DH5alpha
  Copy number: Low Copy
Gene/Insert
  Gene/Insert name: PMCA2x/b (alt names: ATPase, Ca++ transporting, plasma membrane 2; ATP2B2)
  Species: H. sapiens (human)
  Insert size (bp): 3698
  Entrez Gene: ATP2B2 (a.k.a. DFNA82, PMCA2, PMCA2a, PMCA2i)
  Promoter: SV40
  Cloning method: Restriction Enzyme; 5′ cloning site SalI (not destroyed); 3′ cloning site MluI (not destroyed)
  Sequencing primers: 5′ pMT2-F; 3′ pMT2-R
Terms and licenses: Academic/Nonprofit Terms; Industry Terms: Not Available to Industry
Depositor comments: x/b splice variant of human PMCA2. PMCA2 start: 1090; stop: 4728, x-splice: 1997-2038; b-splice: starts at 4417.
How to cite: pMM2-hPMCA2x/b was a gift from Emanuel Strehler (Addgene plasmid # 47582 ; http://n2t.net/addgene:47582 ; RRID:Addgene_47582)
