>Addgene plasmid #47582 | pMM2-hPMCA2x/b | addgene partial sequence | sequence record 69895 | hPMCA2-F1 5'-GGAGAGTCTGACCAGGTGC-3'
CCCACGTGATGGAGGGCTCAGGACGGATGTTGGTGACTGCTGTGGGTGTGAACTCTCAGACTGGCATCAT
CTTTACCCTCCTGGGGGCTGGTGGTGAAGAGGAAGAGAAGAAAGACAAAAAAGGTAAAATGCAGGATGGC
AATGTGGACGCCAGCCAGAGCAAAGCCAAACAACAGGACGGGGCAGCCGCCATGGAGATGCAGCCCCTCA
AGAGTGCCGAGGGCGGCGACGCTGACGACAGGAAGAAGGCCAGCATGCACAAGAAGGAGAAGTCCGTGCT
GCAGGGCAAGCTCACCAAGCTGGCTGTGCAGATCGGGAAGGCGGGCTTGGTGATGTCAGCCATCACGGTG
ATCATCCTGGTGCTCTACTTCACTGTGGACACCTTCGTGGTCAACAAGAAGCCGTGGCTGCCTGAGTGCA
CGCCCGTCTACGTGCAGTACTTTGTCAAGTTCTTCATCATTGGCGTGACGGTGCTGGTGGTCGCCGTGCC
CGAGGGGCTCCCTCTGGCCGTCACCATCTCGTTGGCCTATTCGGTGAAGAAAATGATGAAGGACAACAAC
CTGGTACGCCACCTGGATGCCTGTGAGACCATGGGCAATGCCACAGCCATCTGCTCAGACAAGACAGGCA
CGCTGACCACCAATCGCATGACAGTGGTACAGGCCTATGTCGGCGACGTCCACTATAAAGAGATCCCCGA
CCCCAGCTCCATCAACACCAAGACCATGGAGCTGCTGATCAATGCCATCGCCATCAACAGCGCCTACACC
ACCAAGATTCTGCCCCCAGAGA
