>Addgene plasmid #47582 | pMM2-hPMCA2x/b | addgene partial sequence | sequence record 69898 | pMT2-F 5'-TTGCCTTTCTCTCCACAGGT-3'
AGTCGGCGGCCGCCATGGGTGACATGACCAACAGCGACTTTTACTCCAAAAACCAAAGAAATGAGTCGAG
CCATGGGGGCGAGTTCGGGTGCACAATGGAGGAGCTCCGCTCCCTCATGGAGCTGCGGGGCACTGAGGCT
GTGGTCAAGATCAAGGAGACTTATGGGGACACCGAAGCCATCTGCCGGCGCCTCAAAACCTCACCTGTTG
AAGGTTTGCCGGACACCGCTCCAGACCTGGAAAAGAGAAAGCAAATTTTTGGGCAAAACTTTATACCTCC
AAAGAAGCCAAAAACCTTCCTGCAGCTCGTGTGGGAGGCGCTGCAGGACGTGACGCTCATCATCCTGGAG
ATTGCCGCCATCATCTCCCTGGGGCTGTCCTTCTACCACCCGCCCGGCGAGGGCAACGAAGGATGTGCGA
CGGCCCAGGGTGGGGCAGAGGATGAAGGAGAGGCAGAGGCAGGTTGGATCGAGGGGGCCGCCATTCTCCT
CTCAGTTATCTGTGTGGTCCTGGTCACGGCCTTCAATGACTGGAGCAAAGAGAAACAGTTCCGGGGCCTG
CAGAGCCGCATCGAGCAGGAACAGAAATTTACCGTAGTCCGGGCTGGCCAGGTGGTGCAGATCCCTGTGG
CTGAGATCGTGGTTGGGGACATAGCCCAGGTCAAATATGGTGACCTCCTCCCTGCCGACGGCCTCTTCAT
CCAGGGCAATGACCTCAAGATTGATGAAAGCTCCCTAACTGGAGAGTCTGACCAGGTGCGCAAGTCCGTG
GACAAGGACCCCATGCTGCTGTCAGGAACCCACGTGATGGAGGGCTCAGGACGGATGT
